>Addgene plasmid #209248 | pCAG/ATP10D(E215Q)-HA | addgene full sequence | sequence record 413274 | Addgene NGS Result
ATTATTGAAGCATTTATCAGGGTTATTGTCTCATGAGCGGATACATATTTGAATGTATTTAGAAAAATAA
ACAAATAGGGGTTCCGCGCACATTTCCCCGAAAAGTGCCACCTGGGTCGAGCAGTGTGGTTTTCAAGAGG
AAGCAAAAAGCCTCTCCACCCAGGCCTGGAATGTTTCCACCCAATGTCGAGCAGTGTGGTTTTGCAAGAG
GAAGCAAAAAGCCTCTCCACCCAGGCCTGGAATGTTTCCACCCAATGTCGAGCAAACCCCGCCCAGCGTC
TTGTCATTGGCGAATTAATTCGAACACGCAGATGCAGTCGGGGCGGCGCGGTCCCAGGTCCACTTCGCAT
ATTAAGGTGACGCGTGTGGCCTCGAACACCGAGCGACCCTGCAGCCAATATGGGATCGGCCATTGAACAA
GATGGATTGCACGCAGGTTCTCCGGCCGCTTGGGTGGAGAGGCTATTCGGCTATGACTGGGCACAACAGA
CAATCGGCTGCTCTGATGCCGCCGTGTTCCGGCTGTCAGCGCAGGGGCGCCCGGTTCTTTTTGTCAAGAC
CGACCTGTCCGGTGCCCTGAATGAACTGCAGGACGAGGCAGCGCGGCTATCGTGGCTGGCCACGACGGGC
GTTCCTTGCGCAGCTGTGCTCGACGTTGTCACTGAAGCGGGAAGGGACTGGCTGCTATTGGGCGAAGTGC
CGGGGCAGGATCTCCTGTCATCTCACCTTGCTCCTGCCGAGAAAGTATCCATCATGGCTGATGCAATGCG
GCGGCTGCATACGCTTGATCCGGCTACCTGCCCATTCGACCACCAAGCGAAACATCGCATCGAGCGAGCA
CGTACTCGGATGGAAGCCGGTCTTGTCGATCAGGATGATCTGGACGAAGAGCATCAGGGGCTCGCGCCAG
CCGAACTGTTCGCCAGGCTCAAGGCGCGCATGCCCGACGGCGATGATCTCGTCGTGACCCATGGCGATGC
CTGCTTGCCGAATATCATGGTGGAAAATGGCCGCTTTTCTGGATTCATCGACTGTGGCCGGCTGGGTGTG
GCGGACCGCTATCAGGACATAGCGTTGGCTACCCGTGATATTGCTGAAGAGCTTGGCGGCGAATGGGCTG
ACCGCTTCCTCGTGCTTTACGGTATCGCCGCTCCCGATTCGCAGCGCATCGCCTTCTATCGCCTTCTTGA
CGAGTTCTTCTGAGGGGATCGGCAATAAAAAGACAGAATAAAACGCACGGGTGTTGGGTCGTTTGTTCGG
ATCCGTCGACATTGATTATTGACTAGTTATTAATAGTAATCAATTACGGGGTCATTAGTTCATAGCCCAT
ATATGGAGTTCCGCGTTACATAACTTACGGTAAATGGCCCGCCTGGCTGACCGCCCAACGACCCCCGCCC
ATTGACGTCAATAATGACGTATGTTCCCATAGTAACGCCAATAGGGACTTTCCATTGACGTCAATGGGTG
GAGTATTTACGGTAAACTGCCCACTTGGCAGTACATCAAGTGTATCATATGCCAAGTACGCCCCCTATTG
ACGTCAATGACGGTAAATGGCCCGCCTGGCATTATGCCCAGTACATGACCTTATGGGACTTTCCTACTTG
GCAGTACATCTACGTATTAGTCATCGCTATTACCATGGTCGAGGTGAGCCCCACGTTCTGCTTCACTCTC
CCCATCTCCCCCCCCTCCCCACCCCCAATTTTGTATTTATTTATTTTTTAATTATTTTGTGCAGCGATGG
GGGCGGGGGGGGGGGGGGGGGGGGGGGGGGGGGGGGGGGGGGGGGGGGGGGCGGGGCGGGGCGAGGGGCG
GGGCGGGGCGAGGCGGAGAGGTGCGGCGGCAGCCAATCAGAGCGGCGCGCTCCGAAAGTTTCCTTTTATG
GCGAGGCGGCGGCGGCGGCGGCCCTATAAAAAGCGAAGCGCGCGGCGGGCGGGAGTCGCTGCGCGCTGCC
TTCGCCCCGTGCCCCGCTCCGCCGCCGCCTCGCGCCGCCCGCCCCGGCTCTGACTGACCGCGTTACTCCC
ACAGGTGAGCGGGCGGGACGGCCCTTCTCCTCCGGGCTGTAATTAGCGCTTGGTTTAATGACGGCTTGTT
TCTTTTCTGTGGCTGCGTGAAAGCCTTGAGGGGCTCCGGGAGGGCCCTTTGTGCGGGGGGAGCGGCTCGG
GGGGTGCGTGCGTGTGTGTGTGCGTGGGGAGCGCCGCGTGCGGCTCCGCGCTGCCCGGCGGCTGTGAGCG
CTGCGGGCGCGGCGCGGGGCTTTGTGCGCTCCGCAGTGTGCGCGAGGGGAGCGCGGCCGGGGGCGGTGCC
CCGCGGTGCGGGGGGGGCTGCGAGGGGAACAAAGGCTGCGTGCGGGGTGTGTGCGTGGGGGGGTGAGCAG
GGGGTGTGGGCGCGTCGGTCGGGCTGCAACCCCCCCTGCACCCCCCTCCCCGAGTTGCTGAGCACGGCCC
GGCTTCGGGTGCGGGGCTCCGTACGGGGCGTGGCGCGGGGCTCGCCGTGCCGGGCGGGGGGTGGCGGCAG
GTGGGGGTGCCGGGCGGGGCGGGGCCGCCTCGGGCCGGGGAGGGCTCGGGGGAGGGGCGCGGCGGCCCCC
GGAGCGCCGGCGGCTGTCGAGGCGCGGCGAGCCGCAGCCATTGCCTTTTATGGTAATCGTGCGAGAGGGC
GCAGGGACTTCCTTTGTCCCAAATCTGTGCGGAGCCGAAATCTGGGAGGCGCCGCCGCACCCCCTCTAGC
GGGCGCGGGGCGAAGCGGTGCGGCGCCGGCAGGAAGGAAATGGGCGGGGAGGGCCTTCGTGCGTCGCCGC
GCCGCCGTCCCCTTCTCCCTCTCCAGCCTCGGGGCTGTCCGCGGGGGGACGGCTGCCTTCGGGGGGGACG
GGGCAGGGCGGGGTTCGGCTTCTGGCGTGTGACCGGCGGCTCTAGAGCCTCTGCTAACCATGTTCATGCC
TTCTTCTTTTTCCTACAGCTCCTGGGCAACGTGCTGGTTATTGTGCTGTCTCATCATTTTGGCAAAGAAT
TTGCTAGCGAGCTCGCGGCCGCAGATCTCTAGTTAAGCTATCAACAAGTTTGTACAAAAAAGCAGGCTCT
TTAAAGGAACCAATTCAGTCGACTGGATCCACCATGACTGAGGCTCTCCAATGGGCCAGATATCACTGGC
GACGGCTGATCAGAGGTGCAACCAGGGATGATGATTCAGGGCCATACAACTATTCCTCGTTGCTCGCCTG
TGGGCGCAAGTCCTCTCAGATCCCTAAACTGTCAGGAAGGCACCGGATTGTTGTTCCCCACATCCAGCCC
TTCAAGGATGAGTATGAGAAGTTCTCCGGAGCCTATGTGAACAATCGAATACGAACAACAAAGTACACAC
TTCTGAATTTTGTGCCAAGAAATTTATTTGAACAATTTCACAGAGCTGCCAATTTATATTTCCTGTTCCT
AGTTGTCCTGAACTGGGTACCTTTGGTAGAAGCCTTCCAAAAGGAAATCACCATGTTGCCTCTGGTGGTG
GTCCTTACAATTATCGCAATTAAAGATGGCCTGGAAGATTATCGGAAATACAAAATTGACAAACAGATCA
ATAATTTAATAACTAAAGTTTATAGTAGGAAAGAGAAAAAATACATTGACCGATGCTGGAAAGACGTTAC
TGTTGGGGACTTTATTCGCCTCTCCTGCAACGAGGTCATCCCTGCAGACATGGTACTACTCTTTTCCACT
GATCCAGATGGAATCTGTCACATTGAGACTTCTGGTCTTGATGGACAGAGCAATTTAAAACAGAGGCAGG
TGGTTCGGGGATATGCAGAACAGGACTCTGAAGTTGATCCTGAGAAGTTTTCCAGTAGGATAGAATGTGA
AAGCCCAAACAATGACCTCAGCAGATTCCGAGGCTTCCTAGAACATTCCAACAAAGAACGCGTGGGTCTC
AGTAAAGAAAATTTGTTGCTTAGAGGATGCACCATTAGAAACACAGAGGCTGTTGTGGGCATTGTGGTTT
ATGCAGGCCATGAAACCAAAGCAATGCTGAACAACAGTGGGCCACGGTATAAGCGCAGCAAATTAGAAAG
AAGAGCAAACACAGATGTCCTCTGGTGTGTCATGCTTCTGGTCATAATGTGCTTAACTGGCGCAGTAGGT
CATGGAATCTGGCTGAGCAGGTATGAAAAGATGCATTTTTTCAATGTTCCCGAGCCTGATGGACATATCA
TATCACCACTGTTGGCAGGATTTTATATGTTTTGGACCATGATCATTTTGTTACAGGTCTTGATTCCTAT
TTCTCTCTATGTTTCCATCGAAATTGTGAAGCTTGGACAAATATATTTCATTCAAAGTGATGTGGATTTC
TACAATGAAAAAATGGATTCTATTGTTCAGTGCCGAGCCCTGAACATCGCCGAGGATCTGGGACAGATTC
AGTACCTCTTTTCCGATAAGACAGGAACCCTCACTGAGAATAAGATGGTTTTTCGAAGATGTAGTGTGGC
AGGATTTGATTACTGCCATGAAGAAAATGCCAGGAGGTTGGAGTCCTATCAGGAAGCTGTCTCTGAAGAT
GAAGATTTTATAGACACAGTCAGTGGTTCCCTCAGCAATATGGCAAAACCGAGAGCCCCCAGCTGCAGGA
CAGTTCATAATGGGCCTTTGGGAAATAAGCCCTCAAATCATCTTGCTGGGAGCTCTTTTACTCTAGGAAG
TGGAGAAGGAGCCAGTGAAGTGCCTCATTCCAGACAGGCTGCTTTCAGTAGCCCCATTGAAACAGACGTG
GTACCAGACACCAGGCTTTTAGACAAATTTAGTCAGATTACACCTCGGCTCTTTATGCCACTAGATGAGA
CCATCCAAAATCCACCAATGGAAACTTTGTACATTATCGACTTTTTCATTGCATTGGCAATTTGCAACAC
AGTAGTGGTTTCTGCTCCTAACCAACCCCGACAAAAGATCAGACACCCTTCACTGGGGGGGTTGCCCATT
AAGTCTTTGGAAGAGATTAAAAGTCTTTTCCAGAGATGGTCTGTCCGAAGATCAAGTTCTCCATCGCTTA
ACAGTGGGAAAGAGCCATCTTCTGGAGTTCCAAACGCCTTTGTGAGCAGACTCCCTCTCTTTAGTCGAAT
GAAACCAGCTTCACCTGTGGAGGAAGAGGTCTCCCAGGTGTGTGAGAGCCCCCAGTGCTCCAGTAGCTCA
GCTTGCTGCACAGAAACAGAGAAACAACACGGTGATGCAGGCCTCCTGAATGGCAAGGCAGAGTCCCTCC
CTGGACAGCCATTGGCCTGCAACCTGTGTTATGAGGCCGAGAGCCCAGACGAAGCGGCCTTAGTGTATGC
CGCCAGGGCTTACCAATGCACTTTACGGTCTCGGACACCAGAGCAGGTCATGGTGGACTTTGCTGCTTTG
GGACCATTAACATTTCAACTCCTACACATCCTGCCCTTTGACTCAGTAAGAAAAAGAATGTCTGTTGTGG
TCCGACACCCTCTTTCCAATCAAGTTGTGGTGTATACGAAAGGCGCTGATTCTGTGATCATGGAGTTACT
GTCGGTGGCTTCCCCAGATGGAGCAAGTCTGGAGAAACAACAGATGATAGTAAGGGAGAAAACCCAGAAG
CACTTGGATGACTATGCCAAACAAGGCCTTCGTACTTTATGTATAGCAAAGAAGGTCATGAGTGACACTG
AATATGCAGAGTGGCTGAGGAATCATTTTTTAGCTGAAACCAGCATTGACAACAGGGAAGAATTACTACT
TGAATCTGCCATGAGGTTGGAGAACAAACTTACATTACTTGGTGCTACTGGCATTGAAGACCGTCTGCAG
GAGGGAGTCCCTGAATCTATAGAAGCTCTTCACAAAGCGGGCATCAAGATCTGGATGCTGACAGGGGACA
AGCAGGAGACAGCTGTCAACATAGCTTATGCATGCAAACTACTGGAGCCAGATGACAAGCTTTTTATCCT
CAATACCCAAAGTAAAGATGCCTGTGGGATGCTGATGAGCACAATTTTGAAAGAACTTCAGAAGAAAACT
CAAGCCCTGCCAGAGCAAGTGTCATTAAGTGAAGATTTACTTCAGCCTCCTGTCCCCCGGGACTCAGGGT
TACGAGCTGGACTCATTATCACTGGGAAGACCCTGGAGTTTGCCCTGCAAGAAAGTCTGCAAAAGCAGTT
CCTGGAACTGACATCTTGGTGTCAAGCTGTGGTCTGCTGCCGAGCCACACCGCTGCAGAAAAGTGAAGTG
GTGAAATTGGTCCGCAGCCATCTCCAGGTGATGACCCTTGCTATTGGTGATGGTGCCAATGATGTTAGCA
TGATACAAGTGGCAGACATTGGGATAGGGGTCTCAGGTCAAGAAGGCATGCAGGCTGTGATGGCCAGTGA
CTTTGCCGTTTCTCAGTTCAAACATCTCAGCAAGCTCCTTCTTGTCCATGGACACTGGTGTTATACACGG
CTTTCCAACATGATTCTCTATTTTTTCTATAAGAATGTGGCCTATGTGAACCTCCTTTTCTGGTACCAGT
TCTTTTGTGGATTTTCAGGAACATCCATGACTGATTACTGGGTTTTGATCTTCTTCAACCTCCTCTTCAC
ATCTGCCCCTCCTGTCATTTATGGTGTTTTGGAGAAAGATGTGTCTGCAGAGACCCTCATGCAACTGCCT
GAACTTTACAGAAGTGGTCAGAAATCAGAGGCATACTTACCCCATACCTTCTGGATCACCTTATTGGATG
CTTTTTATCAAAGCCTGGTCTGCTTCTTTGTGCCTTATTTTACCTACCAGGGCTCAGATACTGACATCTT
TGCATTTGGAAACCCCCTGAACACAGCCGCTCTGTTCATCATTCTCCTCCATCTGGTCATTGAAAGCAAG
AGTTTGACTTGGATTCACTTGCTGGTCATCATTGGTAGCATCTTGTCTTATTTTTTATTTGCCATAGTTT
TTGGAGCCATGTGTGTAACTTGCAACCCACCATCCAACCCTTACTGGATTATGCAGGAGCACATGCTGGA
TCCAGTATTCTACTTAGTTTGTATCCTCACGACGTCCATTGCTCTTCTGCCCAGGTTTGTATACAGAGTT
CTTCAGGGATCCCTGTTTCCATCTCCAATTCTGAGAGCTAAGCACTTTGACAGACTAACTCCAGAGGAGA
GGACTAAAGCTCTCAAGAAGTGGAGAGGGGCTGGAAAGATGAATCAAGTGACATCAAAGTATGCTAACCA
ATCAGCTGGCAAGTCAGGAAGAAGACCCATGCCTGGCCCTTCTGCTGTATTTGCAATGAAGTCAGCAAGT
TCCTGTGCTATTGAGCAAGGAAACTTATCTCTGTGTGAAACTGCTTTAGATCAAGGCTACTCTGAAACTA
AGGCCTTTGAGATGGCTGGACCCTCCAAAGGTAAAGAAAGCTCGAGATATCTAGACCCAGCTTTCTTGTA
CAAAGTGGTTGATCTAGAGGGCCCGCGGTTCGAACTCGAGGTACCGAATTCGTACCCATACGACGTCCCA
GACTACGCTTAATTCACTCCTCAGGTGCAGGCTGCCTATCAGAAGGTGGTGGCTGGTGTGGCCAATGCCC
TGGCTCACAAATACCACTGAGATCGATCTTTTTCCCTCTGCCAAAAATTATGGGGACATCATGAAGCCCC
TTGAGCATCTGACTTCTGGCTAATAAAGGAAATTTATTTTCATTGCAATAGTGTGTTGGAATTTTTTGTG
TCTCTCACTCGGAAGGACATATGGGAGGGCAAATCATTTAAAACATCAGAATGAGTATTTGGTTTAGAGT
TTGGCAACATATGCCCATATGCTGGCTGCCATGAACAAAGGTTGGCTATAAAGAGGTCATCAGTATATGA
AACAGCCCCCTGCTGTCCATTCCTTATTCCATAGAAAAGCCTTGACTTGAGGTTAGATTTTTTTTATATT
TTGTTTTGTGTTATTTTTTTCTTTAACATCCCTAAAATTTTCCTTACATGTTTTACTAGCCAGATTTTTC
CTCCTCTCCTGACTACTCCCAGTCATAGCTGTCCCTCTTCTCTTATGGAGATCCCTCGACCTGCAGCCCA
AGCTTGGCGTAATCATGGTCATAGCTGTTTCCTGTGTGAAATTGTTATCCGCTCACAATTCCACACAACA
TACGAGCCGGAAGCATAAAGTGTAAAGCCTGGGGTGCCTAATGAGTGAGCTAACTCACATTAATTGCGTT
GCGCTCACTGCCCGCTTTCCAGTCGGGAAACCTGTCGTGCCAGCGGATCCGCATCTCAATTAGTCAGCAA
CCATAGTCCCGCCCCTAACTCCGCCCATCCCGCCCCTAACTCCGCCCAGTTCCGCCCATTCTCCGCCCCA
TGGCTGACTAATTTTTTTTATTTATGCAGAGGCCGAGGCCGCCTCGGCCTCTGAGCTATTCCAGAAGTAG
TGAGGAGGCTTTTTTGGAGGCCTAGGCTTTTGCAAAAAGCTAACTTGTTTATTGCAGCTTATAATGGTTA
CAAATAAAGCAATAGCATCACAAATTTCACAAATAAAGCATTTTTTTCACTGCATTCTAGTTGTGGTTTG
TCCAAACTCATCAATGTATCTTATCATGTCTGGATCCGCTGCATTAATGAATCGGCCAACGCGCGGGGAG
AGGCGGTTTGCGTATTGGGCGCTCTTCCGCTTCCTCGCTCACTGACTCGCTGCGCTCGGTCGTTCGGCTG
CGGCGAGCGGTATCAGCTCACTCAAAGGCGGTAATACGGTTATCCACAGAATCAGGGGATAACGCAGGAA
AGAACATGTGAGCAAAAGGCCAGCAAAAGGCCAGGAACCGTAAAAAGGCCGCGTTGCTGGCGTTTTTCCA
TAGGCTCCGCCCCCCTGACGAGCATCACAAAAATCGACGCTCAAGTCAGAGGTGGCGAAACCCGACAGGA
CTATAAAGATACCAGGCGTTTCCCCCTGGAAGCTCCCTCGTGCGCTCTCCTGTTCCGACCCTGCCGCTTA
CCGGATACCTGTCCGCCTTTCTCCCTTCGGGAAGCGTGGCGCTTTCTCATAGCTCACGCTGTAGGTATCT
CAGTTCGGTGTAGGTCGTTCGCTCCAAGCTGGGCTGTGTGCACGAACCCCCCGTTCAGCCCGACCGCTGC
GCCTTATCCGGTAACTATCGTCTTGAGTCCAACCCGGTAAGACACGACTTATCGCCACTGGCAGCAGCCA
CTGGTAACAGGATTAGCAGAGCGAGGTATGTAGGCGGTGCTACAGAGTTCTTGAAGTGGTGGCCTAACTA
CGGCTACACTAGAAGAACAGTATTTGGTATCTGCGCTCTGCTGAAGCCAGTTACCTTCGGAAAAAGAGTT
GGTAGCTCTTGATCCGGCAAACAAACCACCGCTGGTAGCGGTGGTTTTTTTGTTTGCAAGCAGCAGATTA
CGCGCAGAAAAAAAGGATCTCAAGAAGATCCTTTGATCTTTTCTACGGGGTCTGACGCTCAGTGGAACGA
AAACTCACGTTAAGGGATTTTGGTCATGAGATTATCAAAAAGGATCTTCACCTAGATCCTTTTAAATTAA
AAATGAAGTTTTAAATCAATCTAAAGTATATATGAGTAAACTTGGTCTGACAGTTACCAATGCTTAATCA
GTGAGGCACCTATCTCAGCGATCTGTCTATTTCGTTCATCCATAGTTGCCTGACTCCCCGTCGTGTAGAT
AACTACGATACGGGAGGGCTTACCATCTGGCCCCAGTGCTGCAATGATACCGCGAGACCCACGCTCACCG
GCTCCAGATTTATCAGCAATAAACCAGCCAGCCGGAAGGGCCGAGCGCAGAAGTGGTCCTGCAACTTTAT
CCGCCTCCATCCAGTCTATTAATTGTTGCCGGGAAGCTAGAGTAAGTAGTTCGCCAGTTAATAGTTTGCG
CAACGTTGTTGCCATTGCTACAGGCATCGTGGTGTCACGCTCGTCGTTTGGTATGGCTTCATTCAGCTCC
GGTTCCCAACGATCAAGGCGAGTTACATGATCCCCCATGTTGTGCAAAAAAGCGGTTAGCTCCTTCGGTC
CTCCGATCGTTGTCAGAAGTAAGTTGGCCGCAGTGTTATCACTCATGGTTATGGCAGCACTGCATAATTC
TCTTACTGTCATGCCATCCGTAAGATGCTTTTCTGTGACTGGTGAGTACTCAACCAAGTCATTCTGAGAA
TAGTGTATGCGGCGACCGAGTTGCTCTTGCCCGGCGTCAATACGGGATAATACCGCGCCACATAGCAGAA
CTTTAAAAGTGCTCATCATTGGAAAACGTTCTTCGGGGCGAAAACTCTCAAGGATCTTACCGCTGTTGAG
ATCCAGTTCGATGTAACCCACTCGTGCACCCAACTGATCTTCAGCATCTTTTACTTTCACCAGCGTTTCT
GGGTGAGCAAAAACAGGAAGGCAAAATGCCGCAAAAAAGGGAATAAGGGCGACACGGAAATGTTGAATAC
TCATACTCTTCCTTTTTCAAT
Features (pLannotate 1.2.2; 24 found; start..end, strand, type, name):
    263..395     +  promoter       HSV TK promoter (fragment): herpes simplex virus thymidine kinase promoter
    400..1203    +  CDS            NeoR/KanR: aminoglycoside phosphotransferase from Tn5; aph(3')-II (or nptII); confers resistance to neomycin, kanamycin, and G418 (Geneticin®)
   1210..1258    +  polyA_signal   HSV TK poly(A) signal: herpes simplex virus thymidine kinase polyadenylation signal (Cole and Stacy, 1985)
   1268..1647    +  enhancer       CMV enhancer: human cytomegalovirus immediate early enhancer
   1649..1792    +  promoter       chicken β-actin promoter (fragment): contains a 21-bp deletion relative to the standard chicken β-actin promoter
   1785..1941    +  promoter       chicken β-actin promoter (fragment): contains a 21-bp deletion relative to the standard chicken β-actin promoter
   1942..2958    +  intron         chimeric intron: chimera between introns from chicken β-actin and rabbit β-globin
   2962..3060    +  CDS            HBB (fragment): HBB_COLGU - Experimental evidence at transcript level: Swiss-Prot protein existence level 2. Involved in oxygen transport from the lung to the various peripheral tissues. From Colobus guereza (Mantled guereza) (Eastern black-and-white colobus monkey).
   3054..3078    +  protein_bind   attB1: mutant version of attB; recombination site for the Gateway® BP reaction BP Clonase™
   3114..7391    +  CDS            ATP10D: AT10D_HUMAN - Also known as ATPVD, KIAA1487. Experimental evidence at protein level: Swiss-Prot protein existence level 1. Catalytic component of a P4-ATPase flippase complex, which catalyzes the hydrolysis of ATP coupled to the transport of glucosylceramide (GlcCer) from the outer to the inner leaflet of the plasma membrane. From Homo sapiens (Human).
   7405..7429    -  protein_bind   attB2: mutant version of attB; recombination site for the Gateway® BP reaction BP Clonase™
   7503..7577    +  CDS            HBB (fragment): HBB_PONPY - Experimental evidence at transcript level: Swiss-Prot protein existence level 2. Involved in oxygen transport from the lung to the various peripheral tissues. From Pongo pygmaeus (Bornean orangutan).
   7652..7707    +  polyA_signal   β-globin poly(A) signal: rabbit β-globin polyadenylation signal (Gil and Proudfoot, 1987)
   8092..8108    -  protein_bind   lac operator: The lac repressor binds to the lac operator to inhibit transcription in E. coli. This inhibition can be relieved by adding lactose or isopropyl-β-D-thiogalactopyranoside (IPTG). lac repressor encoded by lacI
   8116..8146    -  promoter       lac promoter: promoter for the E. coli lac operon
   8161..8182    -  protein_bind   CAP binding site: CAP binding activates transcription in the presence of cAMP. E. coli catabolite activator protein
   8195..8234    -  CDS            lacI (fragment): lac repressor; lacI; The lac repressor binds to the lac operator to inhibit transcription in E. coli. This inhibition can be relieved by adding lactose or isopropyl-β-D-thiogalactopyranoside (IPTG).
   8241..8263    +  promoter       SV40 promoter (fragment): SV40 enhancer and early promoter
   8287..8422    +  rep_origin     SV40 ori: SV40 origin of replication
   8442..8576    +  polyA_signal   SV40 poly(A) signal: SV40 polyadenylation signal
   8578..8632    -  CDS            lacI (fragment): lac repressor; lacI; The lac repressor binds to the lac operator to inhibit transcription in E. coli. This inhibition can be relieved by adding lactose or isopropyl-β-D-thiogalactopyranoside (IPTG).
   8815..9403    -  rep_origin     ori: high-copy-number ColE1/pMB1/pBR322/pUC origin of replication
   9574..10434   -  CDS            AmpR: β-lactamase; bla; confers resistance to ampicillin, carbenicillin, and related antibiotics
  10435..88      -  promoter       AmpR promoter (across the origin): bla
