[The description below was written by a language model from this plasmid's Addgene catalogue record and pLannotate feature annotations shown in this document.]
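Description:
pCAG/ATP10D(E215Q)-HA is a 10.5 kb mammalian expression plasmid built on the pCAG backbone and carrying human ATP10D with an E215Q substitution and a C-terminal HA epitope tag. ATP10D is the catalytic subunit of a P4-ATPase phospholipid flippase complex, which couples ATP hydrolysis to movement of lipid from the outer to the inner leaflet of the plasma membrane. The record does not say what effect the E215Q change has on this activity. The plasmid is propagated in E. coli through a high-copy ColE1/pUC-type origin with ampicillin selection (AmpR under its own bla promoter).

Expression is driven by the composite CAG promoter, annotated here as the CMV immediate-early enhancer, the chicken β-actin promoter and a chimeric chicken β-actin/rabbit β-globin intron. Transcripts are terminated by the rabbit β-globin polyadenylation signal. The short "HBB" fragments flanking the insert are most likely residual β-globin exon sequence from the CAG cassette rather than intended coding regions. The ATP10D open reading frame sits between attB1 and attB2 sites, consistent with the recorded Gateway cloning. The HA tag is not annotated separately in the feature table and presumably lies downstream of attB2, supplied by the vector. A NeoR/KanR cassette with an HSV TK promoter fragment and TK poly(A) signal lies upstream, which could allow G418 selection of transfected cells. An SV40 origin is also present, permitting episomal replication in cells that express large T antigen.

The construct is intended for expressing the tagged mutant in mammalian cells, where the HA tag allows its detection. The depositor notes that it must be co-transfected with a companion plasmid from the same collection for the encoded protein to localise correctly; the identity of that partner is not stated in the record.
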