Addgene plasmid #209248: pCAG/ATP10D(E215Q)-HA
Purpose: Mammalian expression of ATP10D mutant E215Q
Depositing lab: Hye-Won Shin. Depositing organization: Kyoto University, Graduate School of Pharmaceutical Sciences. Publication: Phospholipid Flippase ATP10A Translocates Phosphatidylcholine and Is Involved in Plasma Membrane Dynamics. Naito T, Takatsu H, Miyano R, Takada N, Nakayama K, Shin HW. J Biol Chem. 2015 Jun 12;290(24):15004-17. doi: 10.1074/jbc.M115.655191. Epub 2015 May 6. PubMed 25947375.
Backbone
  Vector backbone: pCAG
  Vector type: Mammalian Expression
Growth in bacteria
  Bacterial resistance: Ampicillin, 100 μg/mL
  Growth temperature: 37°C
  Growth strain: DH5alpha
  Copy number: High Copy
Gene/Insert
  Gene/Insert name: ATP10D
  Species: H. sapiens (human)
  Mutation: E215Q
  Entrez Gene: ATP10D (a.k.a. ATPVD)
  Tag / fusion protein: HA (C terminal on insert)
  Cloning method: Gateway Cloning
Terms and licenses: Academic/Nonprofit Terms; Industry Terms: Not Available to Industry
Depositor comments: The plasmid requires co-transfection with Addgene Plasmid 209223 to ensure the cellular localization of the encoded protein (Takatsu et al., 2011, JBC).
How to cite: pCAG/ATP10D(E215Q)-HA was a gift from Hye-Won Shin (Addgene plasmid # 209248 ; http://n2t.net/addgene:209248 ; RRID:Addgene_209248)
